>Addgene plasmid #167249 | pJBL7085 | depositor full sequence | sequence record 324800 | Full Sequence
AGATCAAAGGATCTTCTTGAGATCCTTTTTTTCTGCGCGTAATCTGCTGCTTGCAAACAAAAAAACCACC
GCTACCAGCGGTGGTTTGTTTGCCGGATCAAGAGCTACCAACTCTTTTTCCGAAGGTAACTGGCTTCAGC
AGAGCGCAGATACCAAATACTGTTCTTCTAGTGTAGCCGTAGTTAGGCCACCACTTCAAGAACTCTGTAG
CACCGCCTACATACCTCGCTCTGCTAATCCTGTTACCAGTGGCTGCTGCCAGTGGCGATAAGTCGTGTCT
TACCGGGTTGGACTCAAGACGATAGTTACCGGATAAGGCGCAGCGGTCGGGCTGAACGGGGGGTTCGTGC
ACACAGCCCAGCTTGGAGCGAACGACCTACACCGAACTGAGATACCTACAGCGTGAGCTATGAGAAAGCG
CCACGCTTCCCGAAGGGAGAAAGGCGGACAGGTATCCGGTAAGCGGCAGGGTCGGAACAGGAGAGCGCAC
GAGGGAGCTTCCAGGGGGAAACGCCTGGTATCTTTATAGTCCTGTCGGGTTTCGCCACCTCTGACTTGAG
CGTCGATTTTTGTGATGCTCGTCAGGGGGGCGGAGCCTATGGAAAAACGCCAGCAACGCGATCCCGCGAA
ATTAATACCTGACACTATAGGGAGACCACAACGGTTTCCCTCTAGAAATAATTTTGTTTAACTTTAAGAA
GGAGATATACATATGGCTTCCTCCGAAGACGTTATCAAAGAGTTCATGCGTTTCAAAGTTCGTATGGAAG
GTTCCGTTAACGGTCACGAGTTCGAAATCGAAGGTGAAGGTGAAGGTCGTCCGTACGAAGGTACCCAGAC
CGCTAAACTGAAAGTTACCAAAGGTGGTCCGCTGCCGTTCGCTTGGGACATCCTGTCCCCGCAGTTCCAG
TACGGTTCCAAAGCTTACGTTAAACACCCGGCTGACATCCCGGACTACCTGAAACTGTCCTTCCCGGAAG
GTTTCAAATGGGAACGTGTTATGAACTTCGAAGACGGTGGTGTTGTTACCGTTACCCAGGACTCCTCCCT
GCAAGACGGTGAGTTCATCTACAAAGTTAAACTGCGTGGTACCAACTTCCCGTCCGACGGTCCGGTTATG
CAGAAAAAAACCATGGGTTGGGAAGCTTCCACCGAACGTATGTACCCGGAAGACGGTGCTCTGAAAGGTG
AAATCAAAATGCGTCTGAAACTGAAAGACGGTGGTCACTACGACGCTGAAGTTAAAACCACCTACATGGC
TAAAAAACCGGTTCAGCTGCCGGGTGCTTACAAAACCGACATCAAACTGGACATCACCTCCCACAACGAA
GACTACACCATCGTTGAACAGTACGAACGTGCTGAAGGTCGTCACTCCACCGGTGCTTAAGTCGACCGGC
TGCTAACAAAGCCCGAAAGGAAGCTGAGTTGGCTGCTGCCACCGCTGAGCAATAACTAGCATAACCCCTT
GGGGCCTCTAAACGGGTCTTGAGGGGTTTTTTGCTGAAAGCCAATTCTGATTAGAAAAACTCATCGAGCA
TCAAATGAAACTGCAATTTATTCATATCAGGATTATCAATACCATATTTTTGAAAAAGCCGTTTCTGTAA
TGAAGGAGAAAACTCACCGAGGCAGTTCCATAGGATGGCAAGATCCTGGTATCGGTCTGCGATTCCGACT
CGTCCAACATCAATACAACCTATTAATTTCCCCTCGTCAAAAATAAGGTTATCAAGTGAGAAATCACCAT
GAGTGACGACTGAATCCGGTGAGAATGGCAAAAGCTTATGCATTTCTTTCCAGACTTGTTCAACAGGCCA
GCCATTACGCTCGTCATCAAAATCACTCGCATCAACCAAACCGTTATTCATTCGTGATTGCGCCTGAGCG
AGACGAAATACGCGATCGCTGTTAAAAGGACAATTACAAACAGGAATCGAATGCAACCGGCGCAGGAACA
CTGCCAGCGCATCAACAATATTTTCACCTGAATCAGGATATTCTTCTAATACCTGGAATGCTGTTTTCCC
GGGGATCGCAGTGGTGAGTAACCATGCATCATCAGGAGTACGGATAAAATGCTTGATGGTCGGAAGAGGC
ATAAATTCCGTCAGCCAGTTTAGTCTGACCATCTCATCTGTAACATCATTGGCAACGCTACCTTTGCCAT
GTTTCAGAAACAACTCTGGCGCATCGGGCTTCCCATACAATCGATAGATTGTCGCACCTGATTGCCCGAC
ATTATCGCGAGCCCATTTATACCCATATAAATCAGCATCCATGTTGGAATTTAATCGCGGCTTCGAGCAA
GACGTTTCCCGTTGAATATGGCTCATAACACCCCTTGTATTACTGTTTATGTAAGCAGACAGTTTTATTG
TTCATGATGATATATTTTTATCTTGTGCAATGTAACATCAGAGATTTTGAGACACAACGTG
Features (pLannotate 1.2.2; 6 found; start..end, strand, type, name):
     17..605     +  rep_origin     ori: high-copy-number ColE1/pMB1/pBR322/pUC origin of replication
    683..705     +  RBS            RBS: efficient ribosome binding site from bacteriophage T7 gene 10 (Olins and Rangwala, 1989)
    713..1387    +  CDS            mRFP1: mRFP1 is a basic (constitutively fluorescent) red fluorescent protein published in 2002, derived from Discosoma sp.. It is reported to be a somewhat slowly-maturing monomer with low acid sensitivity.
   1399..1448    +  CDS            SET1 (fragment): solubility-enhancement tag derived from T7 phage gene 10B
   1456..1503    +  terminator     T7 terminator: transcription terminator for bacteriophage T7 RNA polymerase
   1521..2336    -  CDS            KanR: aminoglycoside phosphotransferase; aph(3')-Ia; confers resistance to kanamycin in bacteria or G418 (Geneticin®) in eukaryotes
