>Addgene plasmid #167249 | pJBL7085 | addgene full sequence | sequence record 331162 | Addgene NGS Result
AGATCAAAGGATCTTCTTGAGATCCTTTTTTTCTGCGCGTAATCTGCTGCTTGCAAACAAAAAAACCACC
GCTACCAGCGGTGGTTTGTTTGCCGGATCAAGAGCTACCAACTCTTTTTCCGAAGGTAACTGGCTTCAGC
AGAGCGCAGATACCAAATACTGTTCTTCTAGTGTAGCCGTAGTTAGGCCACCACTTCAAGAACTCTGTAG
CACCACCTACATACCTCGCTCTGCTAATCCTGTTACCAGTGGCTGCTGCCAGTGGCGATAAGTCGTGTCT
TACCGGGTTGGACTCAAGACGATAGTTACCGGATAAGGCGCAGCGGTCGGGCTGAACGGGGGGTTCGTGC
ACACAGCCCAGCTTGGAGCGAACGACCTACACCGAACTGAGATACCTACAGCGTGAGCTATGAGAAAGCG
CCACGCTTCCCGAAGGGAGAAAGGCGGACAGGTATCCGGTAAGCGGCAGGGTCGGAACAGGAGAGCGCAC
GAGGGAGCTTCCAGGGGGAAACGCCTGGTATCTTTATAGTCCTGTCGGGTTTCGCCACCTCTGACTTGAG
CGTCGATTTTTGTGATGCTCGTCAGGGGGGCGGAGCCTATGGAAAAACGCCAGCAACGCGATCCCGCGAA
ATTAATACCTGACACTATAGGGAGACCACAACGGTTTCCCTCTAGAAATAATTTTGTTTAACTTTAAGAA
GGAGATATACATATGGCTTCCTCCGAAGACGTTATCAAAGAGTTCATGCGTTTCAAAGTTCGTATGGAAG
GTTCCGTTAACGGTCACGAGTTCGAAATCGAAGGTGAAGGTGAAGGTCGTCCGTACGAAGGTACCCAGAC
CGCTAAACTGAAAGTTACCAAAGGTGGTCCGCTGCCGTTCGCTTGGGACATCCTGTCCCCGCAGTTCCAG
TACGGTTCCAAAGCTTACGTTAAACACCCGGCTGACATCCCGGACTACCTGAAACTGTCCTTCCCGGAAG
GTTTCAAATGGGAACGTGTTATGAACTTCGAAGACGGTGGTGTTGTTACCGTTACCCAGGACTCCTCCCT
GCAAGACGGTGAGTTCATCTACAAAGTTAAACTGCGTGGTACCAACTTCCCGTCCGACGGTCCGGTTATG
CAGAAAAAAACCATGGGTTGGGAAGCTTCCACCGAACGTATGTACCCGGAAGACGGTGCTCTGAAAGGTG
AAATCAAAATGCGTCTGAAACTGAAAGACGGTGGTCACTACGACGCTGAAGTTAAAACCACCTACATGGC
TAAAAAACCGGTTCAGCTGCCGGGTGCTTACAAAACCGACATCAAACTGGACATCACCTCCCACAACGAA
GACTACACCATCGTTGAACAGTACGAACGTGCTGAAGGTCGTCACTCCACCGGTGCTTAAGTCGACCGGC
TGCTAACAAAGCCCGAAAGGAAGCTGAGTTGGCTGCTGCCACCGCTGAGCAATAACTAGCATAACCCCTT
GGGGCCTCTAAACGGGTCTTGAGGGGTTTTTTGCTGAAAGCCAATTCTGATTAGAAAAACTCATCGAGCA
TCAAATGAAACTGCAATTTATTCATATCAGGATTATCAATACCATATTTTTGAAAAAGCCGTTTCTGTAA
TGAAGGAGAAAACTCACCGAGGCAGTTCCATAGGATGGCAAGATCCTGGTATCGGTCTGCGATTCCGACT
CGTCCAACATCAATACAACCTATTAATTTCCCCTCGTCAAAAATAAGGTTATCAAGTGAGAAATCACCAT
GAGTGACGACTGAATCCGGTGAGAATGGCAAAAGCTTATGCATTTCTTTCCAGACTTGTTCAACAGGCCA
GCCATTACGCTCGTCATCAAAATCACTCGCATCAACCAAACCGTTATTCATTCGTGATTGCGCCTGAGCG
AGACGAAATACGCGATCGCTGTTAAAAGGACAATTACAAACAGGAATCGAATGCAACCGGCGCAGGAACA
CTGCCAGCGCATCAACAATATTTTCACCTGAATCAGGATATTCTTCTAATACCTGGAATGCTGTTTTCCC
GGGGATCGCAGTGGTGAGTAACCATGCATCATCAGGAGTACGGATAAAATGCTTGATGGTCGGAAGAGGC
ATAAATTCCGTCAGCCAGTTTAGTCTGACCATCTCATCTGTAACATCATTGGCAACGCTACCTTTGCCAT
GTTTCAGAAACAACTCTGGCGCATCGGGCTTCCCATACAATCGATAGATTGTCGCACCTGATTGCCCGAC
ATTATCGCGAGCCCATTTATACCCATATAAATCAGCATCCATGTTGGAATTTAATCGCGGCTTCGAGCAA
GACGTTTCCCGTTGAATATGGCTCATAACACCCCTTGTATTACTGTTTATGTAAGCAGACAGTTTTATTG
TTCATGATGATATATTTTTATCTTGTGCAATGTAACATCAGAGATTTTGAGACACAACGTG
Features (pLannotate 1.2.2; 6 found; start..end, strand, type, name):
     17..605     +  rep_origin     ori: high-copy-number ColE1/pMB1/pBR322/pUC origin of replication
    683..705     +  RBS            RBS: efficient ribosome binding site from bacteriophage T7 gene 10 (Olins and Rangwala, 1989)
    713..1387    +  CDS            mRFP1: mRFP1 is a basic (constitutively fluorescent) red fluorescent protein published in 2002, derived from Discosoma sp.. It is reported to be a somewhat slowly-maturing monomer with low acid sensitivity.
   1399..1448    +  CDS            SET1 (fragment): solubility-enhancement tag derived from T7 phage gene 10B
   1456..1503    +  terminator     T7 terminator: transcription terminator for bacteriophage T7 RNA polymerase
   1521..2336    -  CDS            KanR: aminoglycoside phosphotransferase; aph(3')-Ia; confers resistance to kanamycin in bacteria or G418 (Geneticin®) in eukaryotes
