[The description below was written by a language model from this plasmid's Addgene catalogue record and pLannotate feature annotations shown in this document.]
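Description:
pJBL7085 is a compact (about 2.4 kb) synthetic-biology plasmid built on the pJL1 backbone, a minimal vector commonly used as a template for bacterial cell-free gene expression. It is propagated in E. coli through a high-copy ColE1/pUC-type origin of replication and selected with kanamycin through an aminoglycoside phosphotransferase (KanR) gene, which lies on the strand opposite the reporter cassette.

The payload, recorded as pAKSIRV-mRFP1 and assembled by Gibson cloning, is a red fluorescent reporter cassette. The annotated features show the efficient ribosome binding site from bacteriophage T7 gene 10 placed just upstream of the mRFP1 coding sequence, a monomeric, constitutively fluorescent and somewhat slowly maturing red protein derived from Discosoma. The T7 transcription terminator follows it. A short stretch between the reporter and the terminator was matched to a fragment of a T7 gene 10B-derived solubility tag. Because it sits after the mRFP1 coding sequence, it is probably residual T7-derived sequence rather than a functional fusion. No promoter is annotated in the feature table. The short unannotated interval between the origin and the RBS presumably holds the "pAKSIRV" element named in the insert, but the record does not define what that element is or which polymerase recognises it.

The stated purpose is to provide an orthogonal mRFP output for cell-free expression, which implies that the reporter is transcribed independently of other reporters or circuits in the same reaction. The associated work concerns cell-free synthetic biology education modules on transcriptional regulation and water quality monitoring, where a visible red fluorescent signal serves as a simple readout.
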