Addgene plasmid #167249: pJBL7085
Purpose: orthogonal mRFP reporter output for cell-free expression
Depositing lab: Julius Lucks. Depositing organization: Northwestern University. Publication: At-Home, Cell-Free Synthetic Biology Education Modules for Transcriptional Regulation and Environmental Water Quality Monitoring. Jung JK, Rasor BJ, Rybnicky GA, Silverman AD, Standeven J, Kuhn R, Granito T, Ekas HM, Wang BM, Karim AS, Lucks JB, Jewett MC. ACS Synth Biol. 2023 Oct 20;12(10):2909-2921. doi: 10.1021/acssynbio.3c00223. Epub 2023 Sep 12. PubMed 37699423.
Backbone
  Vector backbone: pJL1
  Vector type: Synthetic Biology
Growth in bacteria
  Bacterial resistance: Kanamycin, 50 μg/mL
  Growth temperature: 37°C
  Growth strain: DH5alpha
  Copy number: High Copy
Gene/Insert
  Gene/Insert name: pAKSIRV-mRFP1
  Species: Other
  Cloning method: Gibson Cloning
Terms and licenses: Academic/Nonprofit Terms; Industry Terms: Not Available to Industry
How to cite: pJBL7085 was a gift from Julius Lucks (Addgene plasmid # 167249 ; http://n2t.net/addgene:167249 ; RRID:Addgene_167249)
